>Addgene plasmid #129120 | pBADHISTEV_PfeE | addgene full sequence | sequence record 254675 | Addgene NGS Result
CATCACCATCACCATCACGATTACGACATCCCAACGACCGAAAACCTGTATTTTCAGGGCGCCATGAATC
CGGACCCCGAGGCGACCATGGACCGCAGCCTGCTGCAACGCCAGGACCTGCCCTATCGCTTCAGCGCCGT
GGACCTGGACTCCGTCGATGGCCAGCGGCATTACCGGCTGTGGCTCGGCCGACCGCTGCAGGCACCGCCC
GCCGCCGGCTACCCGGTGGTCTGGATGCTCGACGGCAACGCCGCCGTCGGCGCCCTCGACGAGTCAACCC
TGAGACGCCTGGCCGACGGCGACGCACCGCTACTGGTCGCCATCGGCTACCGCACGCCGCTGCGCATCGA
CCGCGCCGGGCGTACCTTCGACTACACCCCCGCGAGTCCCGGCCAGGCCGATCAGCGCGACCCGCTCAAC
GGCCTGCCCAGCGGTGGCGCCGACGCCTTCCTCGACCTGCTGCGCGACGGCATGCGCCCGGCCGTGGCGG
CGCAGGCGCCTCTGGACACTGCGCGACAAACCCTCTGGGGACACTCCTACGGCGGCTTGCTGGTGCTCCA
CGCACTGTTCACCCGTCCCGGCGAGTTCGCCCGCTACGCCGCGGCCAGCCCGTCGCTGTGGTGGCGCGAC
GGGGCGATCCTCGGCGAACGAGCGGGGCTCGAACAGCGCCTGCGCGGAAAGCGCGCGGAACTCCTGCTCT
GGCGCGGCAGCGCCGAACCGGCCAGCCCGCGCGGCTCGCTGAAAGCCGAGCCGGGCCAGGCGATGGCGCG
GCTGGTAGATGACCTGCGCCGGGTTGCCGGGCTCACGCTGGACTTCCAGCCGCTCGACGGCCTGGGTCAT
GGCGAAACGCTGGGGGCCTCGTTGCGCCTTCTGCTCGCCCGTCCGGCGGTGGAACGCCAGCGCTGAGGAT
CCGAATTCGAGCTCCGTCGACAAGCTTGGCTGTTTTGGCGGATGAGAGAAGATTTTCAGCCTGATACAGA
TTAAATCAGAACGCAGAAGCGGTCTGATAAAACAGAATTTGCCTGGCGGCAGTAGCGCGGTGGTCCCACC
TGACCCCATGCCGAACTCAGAAGTGAAACGCCGTAGCGCCGATGGTAGTGTGGGGTCTCCCCATGCGAGA
GTAGGGAACTGCCAGGCATCAAATAAAACGAAAGGCTCAGTCGAAAGACTGGGCCTTTCGTTTTATCTGT
TGTTTGTCGGTGAACGCTCTCCTGAGTAGGACAAATCCGCCGGGAGCGGATTTGAACGTTGCGAAGCAAC
GGCCCGGAGGGTGGCGGGCAGGACGCCCGCCATAAACTGCCAGGCATCAAATTAAGCAGAAGGCCATCCT
GACGGATGGCCTTTTTGCGTTTCTACAAACTCTTTTGTTTATTTTTCTAAATACATTCAAATATGTATCC
GCTCATGAGACAATAACCCTGATAAATGCTTCAATAATATTGAAAAAGGAAGAGTATGAGTATTCAACAT
TTCCGTGTCGCCCTTATTCCCTTTTTTGCGGCATTTTGCCTTCCTGTTTTTGCTCACCCAGAAACGCTGG
TGAAAGTAAAAGATGCTGAAGATCAGTTGGGTGCACGAGTGGGTTACATCGAACTGGATCTCAACAGCGG
TAAGATCCTTGAGAGTTTTCGCCCCGAAGAACGTTTTCCAATGATGAGCACTTTTAAAGTTCTGCTATGT
GGCGCGGTATTATCCCGTGTTGACGCCGGGCAAGAGCAACTCGGTCGCCGCATACACTATTCTCAGAATG
ACTTGGTTGAGTACTCACCAGTCACAGAAAAGCATCTTACGGATGGCATGACAGTAAGAGAATTATGCAG
TGCTGCCATAACCATGAGTGATAACACTGCGGCCAACTTACTTCTGACAACGATCGGAGGACCGAAGGAG
CTAACCGCTTTTTTGCACAACATGGGGGATCATGTAACTCGCCTTGATCGTTGGGAACCGGAGCTGAATG
AAGCCATACCAAACGACGAGCGTGACACCACGATGCCTGTAGCAATGGCAACAACGTTGCGCAAACTATT
AACTGGCGAACTACTTACTCTAGCTTCCCGGCAACAATTAATAGACTGGATGGAGGCGGATAAAGTTGCA
GGACCACTTCTGCGCTCGGCCCTTCCGGCTGGCTGGTTTATTGCTGATAAATCTGGAGCCGGTGAGCGTG
GGTCTCGCGGTATCATTGCAGCACTGGGGCCAGATGGTAAGCCCTCCCGTATCGTAGTTATCTACACGAC
GGGGAGTCAGGCAACTATGGATGAACGAAATAGACAGATCGCTGAGATAGGTGCCTCACTGATTAAGCAT
TGGTAACTGTCAGACCAAGTTTACTCATATATACTTTAGATTGATT
[125 nt withheld, positions 2357-2481]
C
[141 nt withheld, positions 2483-2623]
CCTTTGACGTTGGAGTCCACGTTCTTT
[37 nt withheld, positions 2651-2687]
ACCCTATCTCGGGCTATTCTTTTGATTTATAAGGGATTTTGCCGATTTCGGCCTATTGGTTAAAAAATGA
GCTGATTTAACAAAAATTTAACGCGAATTTTAACAAAATATTAACGTTTACAATTTAAAAGGATCTAGGT
GAAGATCCTTTTTGATAATCTCATGACCAAAATCCCTTAACGTGAGTTTTCGTTCCACTGAGCGTCAGAC
CCCGTAGAAAAGATCAAAGGATCTTCTTGAGATCCTTTTTTTCTGCGCGTAATCTGCTGCTTGCAAACAA
AAAAACCACCGCTACCAGCGGTGGTTTGTTTGCCGGATCAAGAGCTACCAACTCTTTTTCCGAAGGTAAC
TGGCTTCAGCAGAGCGCAGATACCAAATACTGTCCTTCTAGTGTAGCCGTAGTTAGGCCACCACTTCAAG
AACTCTGTAGCACCGCCTACATACCTCGCTCTGCTAATCCTGTTACCAGTGGCTGCTGCCAGTGGCGATA
AGTCGTGTCTTACCGGGTTGGACTCAAGACGATAGTTACCGGATAAGGCGCAGCGGTCGGGCTGAACGGG
GGGTTCGTGCACACAGCCCAGCTTGGAGCGAACGACCTACACCGAACTGAGATACCTACAGCGTGAGCTA
TGAGAAAGCGCCACGCTTCCCGAAGGGAGAAAGGCGGACAGGTATCCGGTAAGCGGCAGGGTCGGAACAG
GAGAGCGCACGAGGGAGCTTCCAGGGGGAAACGCCTGGTATCTTTATAGTCCTGTCGGGTTTCGCCACCT
CTGACTTGAGCGTCGATTTTTGTGATGCTCGTCAGGGGGGCGGAGCCTATGGAAAAACGCCAGCAACGCG
GCCTTTTTACGGTTCCTGGCCTTTTGCTGGCCTTTTGCTCACATGTTCTTTCCTGCGTTATCCCCTGATT
CTGTGGATAACCGTATTACCGCCTTTGAGTGAGCTGATACCGCTCGCCGCAGCCGAACGACCGAGCGCAG
CGAGTCAGTGAGCGAGGAAGCGGAAGAGCGCCTGATGCGGTATTTTCTCCTTACGCATCTGTGCGGTATT
TCACACCGCATAGGGTCATGGCTGCGCCCCGACACCCGCCAACACCCGCTGACGCGCCCTGACGGGCTTG
TCTGCTCCCGGCATCCGCTTACAGACAAGCTGTGACCGTCTCCGGGAGCTGCATGTGTCAGAGGTTTTCA
CCGTCATCACCGAAACGCGCGAGGCAGAAGGAGATGGCGCCCAACAGTCCCCCGGCCACGGGGCCTGCCA
CCATACCCACGCCGAAACAAGCGCTCATGAGCCCGAAGTGGCGAGCCCGATCTTCCCCATCGGTGATGTC
GGCGATATAGGCGCCAGCAACCGCACCTGTGGCGCCGGTGATGCCGGCCACGATGCGTCCGGCGTAGAGG
ATCTGCTCATGTTTGACAGCTTATCATCGATGCATAATGTGCCTGTCAAATGGACGAAGCAGGGATTCTG
CAAACCCTATGCTACTCCGTCAAGCCGTCAATTGTCTGATTCGTTACCAATTATGACAACTTGACGGCTA
CATCATTCACTTTTTCTTCACAACCGGCACGGAACTCGCTCGGGCTGGCCCCGGTGCATTTTTTAAATAC
CCGCGAGAAATAGAGTTGATCGTCAAAACCAACATTGCGACCGACGGTGGCGATAGGCATCCGGGTGGTG
CTCAAAAGCAGCTTCGCCTGGCTGATACGTTGGTCCTCGCGCCAGCTTAAGACGCTAATCCCTAACTGCT
GGCGGAAAAGATGTGACAGACGCGACGGCGACAAGCAAACATGCTGTGCGACGCTGGCGATATCAAAATT
GCTGTCTGCCAGGTGATCGCTGATGTACTGACAAGCCTCGCGTACCCGATTATCCATCGGTGGATGGAGC
GACTCGTTAATCGCTTCCATGCGCCGCAGTAACAATTGCTCAAGCAGATTTATCGCCAGCAGCTCCGAAT
AGCGCCCTTCCCCTTGCCCGGCGTTAATGATTTGCCCAAACAGGTCGCTGAAATGCGGCTGGTGCGCTTC
ATCCGGGCGAAAGAACCCCGTATTGGCAAATATTGACGGCCAGTTAAGCCATTCATGCCAGTAGGCGCGC
GGACGAAAGTAAACCCACTGGTGATACCATTCGCGAGCCTCCGGATGACGACCGTAGTGATGAATCTCTC
CTGGCGGGAACAGCAAAATATCACCCGGTCGGCAAACAAATTCTCGTCCCTGATTTTTCACCACCCCCTG
ACCGCGAATGGTGAGATTGAGAATATAACCTTTCATTCCCAGCGGTCGGTCGATAAAAAAATCGAGATAA
CCGTTGGCCTCAATCGGCGTTAAACCCGCCACCAGATGGGCATTAAACGAGTATCCCGGCAGCAGGGGAT
CATTTTGCGCTTCAGCCATACTTTTCATACTCCCGCCATTCAGAGAAGAAACCAATTGTCCATATTGCAT
CAGACATTGCCGTCACTGCGTCTTTTACTGGCTCTTCTCGCTAACCAAACCGGTAACCCCGCTTATTAAA
AGCATTCTGTAACAAAGCGGGACCAAAGCCATGACAAAAACGCGTAACAAAAGTGTCTATAATCACGGCA
GAAAAGTCCACATTGATTATTTGCACGGCGTCACACTTTGCTATGCCATAGCATTTTTATCCATAAGATT
AGCGGATCTTACCTGACGCTTTTTATCGCAACTCTCTACTGTTTCTCCATACCCGTTTTTTTGGGCTAGC
AGGAGGAATACACCATGAGCTACTAC
Features (pLannotate 1.2.2; 16 found; start..end, strand, type, name):
     40..60      +  CDS            TEV site: tobacco etch virus (TEV) protease recognition and cleavage site
     70..903     +  CDS            pfeE (fragment): PFEE_PSEAE - Experimental evidence at protein level: Swiss-Prot protein existence level 1. Catalyzes the hydrolysis of ferric enterobactin (Fe-Ent). Hydrolyzes Fe-Ent into three molecules of 2,3-dihydroxybenzoylserine (DHBS) still complexed with ferric iron. Iron reduction is necessary to obtain complete release of the metal from DHBS. It can hydrolyze salmochelin S4 (diglucosyl-C-Ent) but is not involved in iron acquisition by this siderophore. From Pseudomonas aeruginosa (strain ATCC 15692 / DSM 22644 / CIP 104116 / JCM 14847 / LMG 12228 / 1C / PRS 101 / PAO1).
   1021..1136    +  ncRNA          5S rRNA: Accession: RF00001 - 5S ribosomal RNA
   1140..1226    +  terminator     rrnB T1 terminator: Escherichia coli rrnB; transcription terminator T1 from the E. coli rrnB gene
   1318..1345    +  terminator     rrnB T2 terminator: transcription terminator T2 from the E. coli rrnB gene
   1364..1455    +  promoter       AmpR promoter: bla
   1456..2316    +  CDS            AmpR: β-lactamase; bla; confers resistance to ampicillin, carbenicillin, and related antibiotics
   2358..2738    +  rep_origin     M13 ori (sequence partly withheld): M13 bacteriophage origin of replication; arrow indicates direction of (+) strand synthesis
   2924..3512    +  rep_origin     ori: high-copy-number ColE1/pMB1/pBR322/pUC origin of replication
   3698..3749    -  misc_feature   bom (fragment): basis of mobility region from pBR322
   3865..3904    -  CDS            rop (fragment): Rop protein, which maintains plasmids at low copy number; rop
   3905..4090    -  CDS            TcR (fragment): tetracycline efflux protein; tet; confers resistance to tetracycline
   4100..4118    +  promoter       tet promoter (fragment): E. coli promoter for tetracycline efflux protein gene
   4208..5086    -  CDS            araC: L-arabinose regulatory protein; araC
   5113..5397    +  promoter       araBAD promoter: araBAD; promoter of the L-arabinose operon of E. coli; the araC regulatory gene is transcribed in the opposite direction (Guzman et al., 1995)
   5442..18      +  CDS            8xHis (fragment) (across the origin): 8xHis affinity tag
