[The description below was written by a language model from this plasmid's Addgene catalogue record and pLannotate feature annotations shown in this document.]
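Description:
pBADHISTEV_PfeE is a 5,443 bp bacterial expression plasmid built on the pBADHISTEV backbone for arabinose-inducible overproduction of the Pseudomonas aeruginosa PAO1 periplasmic esterase PfeE (PA2689) in E. coli. It is maintained through a ColE1/pMB1-type origin and selected with ampicillin via the β-lactamase gene and its native promoter. An M13 phage origin is also present. The annotation shows remnants of a pBR322 ancestry: fragments of bom, rop, the tetracycline resistance gene and its promoter. These are partial and presumably non-functional. The copy number is recorded as unknown.

Expression is driven by the araBAD (PBAD) promoter, with the divergently transcribed araC regulator encoded on the same plasmid. Transcription is therefore kept low without L-arabinose and switched on when the sugar is added. The open reading frame begins with a backbone-encoded N-terminal polyhistidine tag. The catalogue lists it as 6xHis, while the feature table calls it a fragment of an 8xHis tag spanning the sequence origin. A TEV protease recognition site follows, allowing the tag to be removed after affinity purification. The pfeE coding sequence was inserted between NcoI and BamHI sites, both retained, and lacks its native signal peptide, so the protein should accumulate in the cytoplasm rather than being exported. Downstream, a 5S rRNA segment and the rrnB T1 and T2 terminators end transcription.

PfeE hydrolyses ferric enterobactin into 2,3-dihydroxybenzoylserine units still bound to iron, a step in siderophore-mediated iron uptake. The plasmid is intended for producing recombinant PfeE, and the cleavable tag makes it suitable for purifying the protein.
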