Addgene plasmid #129120: pBADHISTEV_PfeE
Purpose: pBADHISTEV carrying pfeE for overexpression of PfeE in E. coli
Depositing lab: James Naismith. Depositing organization: University of St. Andrews. Publication: A Key Role for the Periplasmic PfeE Esterase in Iron Acquisition via the Siderophore Enterobactin in Pseudomonas aeruginosa. Perraud Q, Moynie L, Gasser V, Munier M, Godet J, Hoegy F, Mely Y, Mislin GLA, Naismith JH, Schalk IJ. ACS Chem Biol. 2018 Sep 21;13(9):2603-2614. doi: 10.1021/acschembio.8b00543. Epub 2018 Aug 22. PubMed 30086222.
Backbone
  Vector backbone: pBADHISTEV
  Backbone size w/o insert (bp): 4627
  Total vector size (bp): 5443
  Vector type: Bacterial Expression
Growth in bacteria
  Bacterial resistance: Ampicillin, 100 μg/mL
  Growth temperature: 37°C
  Growth strain: DH5alpha
  Copy number: Unknown
Gene/Insert
  Gene/Insert name: Periplasmic Esterase PfeE (alt names: PA2689; PfeE)
  Species: Pseudomonas aeruginosa PAO1
  Mutation: Signal peptide sequence has been removed
  Entrez Gene: PA2689 (a.k.a. PA2689)
  Promoter: PBAD
  Tag / fusion protein: TEV protease cleavable 6xHis (N terminal on backbone)
  Cloning method: Restriction Enzyme; 5′ cloning site NcoI (not destroyed); 3′ cloning site BamHI (not destroyed)
  Sequencing primers: 5′ CTTTGCTATGCCATAGC; 3′ TTTCACTTCTGAGTTCG
Terms and licenses: Academic/Nonprofit Terms; Industry Terms: Not Available to Industry
Depositor comments: pBADHISTEV has been provided by Huanting Liu
How to cite: pBADHISTEV_PfeE was a gift from James Naismith (Addgene plasmid # 129120 ; http://n2t.net/addgene:129120 ; RRID:Addgene_129120)
