>Addgene plasmid #129120 | pBADHISTEV_PfeE | depositor partial sequence | sequence record 247586 | coding sequence for the gene and tag
ATGAGCTACTACCATCACCATCACCATCACGATTACGACATCCCAACGACCGAAAACCTGTATTTTCAGG
GCGCCATGAATCCGGACCCCGAGGCGACCATGGACCGCAGCCTGCTGCAACGCCAGGACCTGCCCTATCG
CTTCAGCGCCGTGGACCTGGACTCCGTCGATGGCCAGCGGCATTACCGGCTGTGGCTCGGCCGACCGCTG
CAGGCACCGCCCGCCGCCGGCTACCCGGTGGTCTGGATGCTCGACGGCAACGCCGCCGTCGGCGCCCTCG
ACGAGTCAACCCTGAGACGCCTGGCCGACGGCGACGCACCGCTACTGGTCGCCATCGGCTACCGCACGCC
GCTGCGCATCGACCGCGCCGGGCGTACCTTCGACTACACCCCCGCGAGTCCCGGCCAGGCCGATCAGCGC
GACCCGCTCAACGGCCTGCCCAGCGGTGGCGCCGACGCCTTCCTCGACCTGCTGCGCGACGGCATGCGCC
CGGCCGTGGCGGCGCAGGCGCCTCTGGACACTGCGCGACAAACCCTCTGGGGACACTCCTACGGCGGCTT
GCTGGTGCTCCACGCACTGTTCACCCGTCCCGGCGAGTTCGCCCGCTACGCCGCGGCCAGCCCGTCGCTG
TGGTGGCGCGACGGGGCGATCCTCGGCGAACGAGCGGGGCTCGAACAGCGCCTGCGCGGAAAGCGCGCGG
AACTCCTGCTCTGGCGCGGCAGCGCCGAACCGGCCAGCCCGCGCGGCTCGCTGAAAGCCGAGCCGGGCCA
GGCGATGGCGCGGCTGGTAGATGACCTGCGCCGGGTTGCCGGGCTCACGCTGGACTTCCAGCCGCTCGAC
GGCCTGGGTCATGGCGAAACGCTGGGGGCCTCGTTGCGCCTTCTGCTCGCCCGTCCGGCGGTGGAACGCC
AGCGCTGAGATCC
